Addgene plasmid #248338: EKv409(Gold Cas-guide insert5)
Purpose: (Empty Backbone) gRNA insert vector for Golden Gate Assembly
Depositing lab: Elena Kozgunova. Depositing organization: Nagoya University. Publication: tRNA-Based Polycistronic CRISPR/Cas9 System Boosts Efficiency of Multi-Gene Deletion in the Moss Physcomitrella. Kozgunova E. bioRxiv 2025.07.29.667574 10.1101/2025.07.29.667574.
Backbone
  Vector backbone: pUC18
  Vector type: CRISPR
Growth in bacteria
  Bacterial resistance: Ampicillin, 100 μg/mL
  Growth temperature: 37°C
  Growth strain: DH5alpha
  Copy number: High Copy
Gene/Insert
  Gene/Insert name: None
Terms and licenses: Academic/Nonprofit Terms; Industry Terms: Not Available to Industry
Depositor comments: Intermediate vector, referred to as a gRNA insert vector, is used to clone guide RNA sequences by annealing complementary oligonucleotides with appropriate overhangs and inserting them into a BbsI site positioned between the PpU6 promoter and the gRNA scaffold. The PpU6 promoter and gRNA scaffold are flanked by outward-facing BsaI sites with unique four-base overhangs, enabling directional and ordered assembly via Golden Gate.
How to cite: EKv409(Gold Cas-guide insert5) was a gift from Elena Kozgunova (Addgene plasmid # 248338 ; http://n2t.net/addgene:248338 ; RRID:Addgene_248338)
