[The description below was written by a language model from this plasmid's Addgene catalogue record and pLannotate feature annotations shown in this document.]
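Description:
EKv409(Gold Cas-guide insert5) is a small (about 3.1 kb) pUC18-based intermediate cloning vector for CRISPR work, deposited as an empty backbone with no guide sequence yet inserted. It is maintained in E. coli as a high-copy plasmid through the ColE1/pUC origin and selected with ampicillin via the β-lactamase gene and its native promoter. The rest of the annotated backbone is standard pUC material: the lac promoter, operator and CAP binding site, a fragment of lacZα, and a remnant of the multiple cloning site, along with short bom, rop and lacI fragments that are only vestigial.

According to the depositor, the functional cassette consists of a PpU6 promoter (a U6-type small-RNA promoter, which drives RNA polymerase III transcription) followed by a BbsI cloning site and the Streptococcus pyogenes Cas9 guide RNA scaffold. Only the scaffold is picked up by the automated annotation. The unannotated stretch between the lacZα fragment and the scaffold presumably holds the promoter and BbsI site, though the feature table does not confirm this. A spacer is introduced by annealing complementary oligonucleotides with matching overhangs and ligating them into the BbsI site, producing a complete guide expression unit. The promoter–scaffold unit is flanked by BsaI sites that generate unique four-base overhangs, so that units from different numbered insert vectors can be joined in a defined order and orientation by Golden Gate assembly; the "insert5" in the name suggests one position in such a series. The plasmid carries no Cas9 gene. The associated work concerns multiplexed gene deletion with CRISPR/Cas9 in the moss Physcomitrella.
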