Features (pLannotate 1.2.2; 12 found; start..end, strand, type, name):
    137..236     +  misc_feature   bom (fragment): basis of mobility region from pBR322
    242..396     -  CDS            lacZα (fragment): LacZα fragment of β-galactosidase; lacZ fragment
    770..845     +  misc_RNA       gRNA scaffold: guide RNA scaffold for the Streptococcus pyogenes CRISPR/Cas9 system
    863..896     -  misc_feature   MCS (fragment): pUC18/19 multiple cloning site
    930..946     -  protein_bind   lac operator: The lac repressor binds to the lac operator to inhibit transcription in E. coli. This inhibition can be relieved by adding lactose or isopropyl-β-D-thiogalactopyranoside (IPTG). lac repressor encoded by lacI
    954..984     -  promoter       lac promoter: promoter for the E. coli lac operon
    999..1020    -  protein_bind   CAP binding site: CAP binding activates transcription in the presence of cAMP. E. coli catabolite activator protein
   1033..1125    -  CDS            lacI (fragment): lac repressor; lacI; The lac repressor binds to the lac operator to inhibit transcription in E. coli. This inhibition can be relieved by adding lactose or isopropyl-β-D-thiogalactopyranoside (IPTG).
   1308..1896    -  rep_origin     ori: high-copy-number ColE1/pMB1/pBR322/pUC origin of replication
   2067..2927    -  CDS            AmpR: β-lactamase; bla; confers resistance to ampicillin, carbenicillin, and related antibiotics
   2928..3032    -  promoter       AmpR promoter: bla
   3127..35      +  CDS            rop (fragment) (across the origin): Rop protein, which maintains plasmids at low copy number; rop
>Addgene plasmid #248338 | EKv409(Gold Cas-guide insert5) | addgene full sequence | sequence record 496192 | Addgene NGS Result
TCGCGCGTTTCGGTGATGACGGTGAAAACCTCTGACACATGCAGCTCCCGGAGACGGTCACAGCTTGTCT
GTAAGCGGATGCCGGGAGCAGACAAGCCCGTCAGGGCGCGTCAGCGGGTGTTGGCGGGTGTCGGGGCTGG
CTTAACTATGCGGCATCAGAGCAGATTGTACTGAGAGTGCACCATATGCGGTGTGAAATACCGCACAGAT
GCGTAAGGAGAAAATACCGCATCAGGCGCCATTCGCCATTCAGGCTGCACAACTGTTGGGAAGGGCGATC
GGTGCGGGCCTCTTCGCTATTACGCCAGCTGGCGAAAGGGGGATGTGCTGCAAGGCGATTAAGTTGGGTA
ACGCCAGGGTTTTCCCAGTCACGACGTTGTAAAACGACGGCCAGTGCCAAGCTTGGTCTCTCGGCTCGAT
TGAATGTCCATTGAAGCAGACGTGTTGCGACAGGTTAGCGACGATGGGTGTAGATGTGATGTGATGTGAT
GGTGTGGTTCTTCCACGGCGGCGTCCTTGCGGTGGCGGAGAAGGGGATATCCCGAAGGAGCGGCAGCGGG
AGAGCACAAGCAGAAAGGGTGCAGTGAGTGAGTGGGTCCAGCTGGGTGGCTGGCCGAGTGGACGCGACCG
GGTTTCGAGGGGGGGGGGGAGAAAAGGGATGGAGCGAGGGATATAACCCACATGGAATGGAGGTGGGTGT
GAAGGCGGGTATATAGGAAGGTGGAGGACTTACAACCCATGAGGTCTTCGCCCCATGGTATGAAGACTCG
TTTTAGAGCTAGAAATAGCAAGTTAAAATAAGGCTAGTCCGTTATCAACTTGAAAAAGTGGCACCGAGTC
GGTGCTTTTTTTTCAGTGAGACCTCTAGAGGATCCCCGGGTACCGAGCTCGAATTCGTAATCATGGTCAT
AGCTGTTTCCTGTGTGAAATTGTTATCCGCTCACAATTCCACACAACATACGAGCCGGAAGCATAAAGTG
TAAAGCCTGGGGTGCCTAATGAGTGAGCTAACTCACATTAATTGCGTTGCGCTCACTGCCCGCTTTCCAG
TCGGGAAACCTGTCGTGCCAGCTGCATTAATGAATCGGCCAACGCGCGGGGAGAGGCGGTTTGCGTATTG
GGCGCTCTTCCGCTTCCTCGCTCACTGACTCGCTGCGCTCGGTCGTTCGGCTGCGGCGAGCGGTATCAGC
TCACTCAAAGGCGGTAATACGGTTATCCACAGAATCAGGGGATAACGCAGGAAAGAACATGTGAGCAAAA
GGCCAGCAAAAGGCCAGGAACCGTAAAAAGGCCGCGTTGCTGGCGTTTTTCCATAGGCTCCGCCCCCCTG
ACGAGCATCACAAAAATCGACGCTCAAGTCAGAGGTGGCGAAACCCGACAGGACTATAAAGATACCAGGC
GTTTCCCCCTGGAAGCTCCCTCGTGCGCTCTCCTGTTCCGACCCTGCCGCTTACCGGATACCTGTCCGCC
TTTCTCCCTTCGGGAAGCGTGGCGCTTTCTCATAGCTCACGCTGTAGGTATCTCAGTTCGGTGTAGGTCG
TTCGCTCCAAGCTGGGCTGTGTGCACGAACCCCCCGTTCAGCCCGACCGCTGCGCCTTATCCGGTAACTA
TCGTCTTGAGTCCAACCCGGTAAGACACGACTTATCGCCACTGGCAGCAGCCACTGGTAACAGGATTAGC
AGAGCGAGGTATGTAGGCGGTGCTACAGAGTTCTTGAAGTGGTGGCCTAACTACGGCTACACTAGAAGAA
CAGTATTTGGTATCTGCGCTCTGCTGAAGCCAGTTACCTTCGGAAAAAGAGTTGGTAGCTCTTGATCCGG
CAAACAAACCACCGCTGGTAGCGGTGGTTTTTTTGTTTGCAAGCAGCAGATTACGCGCAGAAAAAAAGGA
TCTCAAGAAGATCCTTTGATCTTTTCTACGGGGTCTGACGCTCAGTGGAACGAAAACTCACGTTAAGGGA
TTTTGGTCATGAGATTATCAAAAAGGATCTTCACCTAGATCCTTTTAAATTAAAAATGAAGTTTTAAATC
AATCTAAAGTATATATGAGTAAACTTGGTCTGACAGTTACCAATGCTTAATCAGTGAGGCACCTATCTCA
GCGATCTGTCTATTTCGTTCATCCATAGTTGCCTGACTCCCCGTCGTGTAGATAACTACGATACGGGAGG
GCTTACCATCTGGCCCCAGTGCTGCAATGATACCGCGAGAACCACGCTCACCGGCTCCAGATTTATCAGC
AATAAACCAGCCAGCCGGAAGGGCCGAGCGCAGAAGTGGTCCTGCAACTTTATCCGCCTCCATCCAGTCT
ATTAATTGTTGCCGGGAAGCTAGAGTAAGTAGTTCGCCAGTTAATAGTTTGCGCAACGTTGTTGCCATTG
CTACAGGCATCGTGGTGTCACGCTCGTCGTTTGGTATGGCTTCATTCAGCTCCGGTTCCCAACGATCAAG
GCGAGTTACATGATCCCCCATGTTGTGCAAAAAAGCGGTTAGCTCCTTCGGTCCTCCGATCGTTGTCAGA
AGTAAGTTGGCCGCAGTGTTATCACTCATGGTTATGGCAGCACTGCATAATTCTCTTACTGTCATGCCAT
CCGTAAGATGCTTTTCTGTGACTGGTGAGTACTCAACCAAGTCATTCTGAGAATAGTGTATGCGGCGACC
GAGTTGCTCTTGCCCGGCGTCAATACGGGATAATACCGCGCCACATAGCAGAACTTTAAAAGTGCTCATC
ATTGGAAAACGTTCTTCGGGGCGAAAACTCTCAAGGATCTTACCGCTGTTGAGATCCAGTTCGATGTAAC
CCACTCGTGCACCCAACTGATCTTCAGCATCTTTTACTTTCACCAGCGTTTCTGGGTGAGCAAAAACAGG
AAGGCAAAATGCCGCAAAAAAGGGAATAAGGGCGACACGGAAATGTTGAATACTCATACTCTTCCTTTTT
CAATATTATTGAAGCATTTATCAGGGTTATTGTCTCATGAGCGGATACATATTTGAATGTATTTAGAAAA
ATAAACAAATAGGGGTTCCGCGCACATTTCCCCGAAAAGTGCCACCTGACGTCTAAGAAACCATTATTAT
CATGACATTAACCTATAAAAATAGGCGTATCACGAGGCCCTTTCGTC
